Addgene plasmid #30993: pNG9
Depositing lab: Adam Bogdanove & Daniel Voytas. Depositing organization: University of Minnesota. Publication: Efficient design and assembly of custom TALEN and other TAL effector-based constructs for DNA targeting. Cermak T, Doyle EL, Christian M, Wang L, Zhang Y, Schmidt C, Baller JA, Somia NV, Bogdanove AJ, Voytas DF. Nucleic Acids Res. 2011 Jul;39(12):e82. doi: 10.1093/nar/gkr218 PubMed 21493687.
Backbone
  Vector backbone: pTC14
  Backbone size w/o insert (bp): 2989
Growth in bacteria
  Bacterial resistance: Tetracycline, 10 μg/mL
  Growth temperature: 37°C
  Growth strain: DH10B
  Copy number: High Copy
Gene/Insert
  Gene/Insert name: repeat NG9
  Species: Xanthamonas oryzae
  Insert size (bp): 118
  Cloning method: Restriction Enzyme; 5′ cloning site XbaI (not destroyed); 3′ cloning site XhoI (not destroyed)
  Sequencing primers: 5′ pTC14_F2 (caagcctgattgggagaaaa)
Terms and licenses: Academic/Nonprofit Terms; Industry Terms: Not Available to Industry
Depositor comments: IMPORTANT NOTE: This plasmid is known to recombine and essentially double in size. It should still function normally, but you might consider doing multiple mini-preps to isolate a plasmid of the correct size.
How to cite: pNG9 was a gift from Adam Bogdanove & Daniel Voytas (Addgene plasmid # 30993 ; http://n2t.net/addgene:30993 ; RRID:Addgene_30993)
