[The description below was written by a language model from this plasmid's Addgene catalogue record and pLannotate feature annotations shown in this document.]
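Description:
pNG9 is a small, high-copy bacterial module plasmid from a kit for building custom TAL effector nucleases (TALENs) and other TAL effector-based DNA-targeting proteins. It is built on the pTC14 backbone (about 3.0 kb) and carries a 118 bp insert, "repeat NG9", derived from Xanthomonas oryzae and cloned between XbaI and XhoI sites, both of which are retained. By the naming convention of such repeat libraries, NG denotes the repeat-variable diresidue, generally associated with recognition of thymine, and the number most likely marks the position this module takes in an ordered repeat array, although the record does not spell this out. The plasmid is a source of a single repeat unit for assembly rather than an expression construct, and no promoter is recorded as driving the insert.

The annotated depositor sequence (3,113 nt) shows a high-copy ColE1/pUC-type origin for propagation in E. coli and a tetracycline efflux gene (TcR) under its native tet promoter, matching the listed tetracycline selection. The other annotated elements are rrnB T1 and T2 transcription terminators, a T7 promoter, and short fragments of lacI, a kanamycin resistance gene and the RSF origin. These fragments look like non-functional leftovers from the backbone's construction. The automated annotation does not label the TAL repeat insert itself. The depositors note that this plasmid tends to recombine and roughly double in size. It is still expected to function normally, but isolates of the correct size may need to be identified.
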