Features (pLannotate 1.2.2; 10 found; start..end, strand, type, name):
      1..54      -  CDS            lacI (fragment): lac repressor; lacI; The lac repressor binds to the lac operator to inhibit transcription in E. coli. This inhibition can be relieved by adding lactose or isopropyl-β-D-thiogalactopyranoside (IPTG).
     56..180     -  rep_origin     RSF ori (fragment): Plasmids containing the RSF 1030 origin of replication can be propagated in E. coli cells that contain additional plasmids with compatible origins.
    196..224     +  promoter       tet promoter: E. coli promoter for tetracycline efflux protein gene
    272..1462    +  CDS            TcR: tetracycline efflux protein; tet; confers resistance to tetracycline
   1560..1634    +  CDS            KanR (fragment): aminoglycoside phosphotransferase; aphA-3; confers resistance to kanamycin
   1637..1655    -  promoter       T7 promoter: promoter for bacteriophage T7 RNA polymerase
   1962..2550    +  rep_origin     ori: high-copy-number ColE1/pMB1/pBR322/pUC origin of replication
   2733..2825    +  CDS            lacI (fragment): lac repressor; lacI; The lac repressor binds to the lac operator to inhibit transcription in E. coli. This inhibition can be relieved by adding lactose or isopropyl-β-D-thiogalactopyranoside (IPTG).
   2880..2907    -  terminator     rrnB T2 terminator: transcription terminator T2 from the E. coli rrnB gene
   3039..3082    +  terminator     rrnB T1 terminator: Escherichia coli rrnB; transcription terminator T1 from the E. coli rrnB gene
>Addgene plasmid #30993 | pNG9 | depositor full sequence | sequence record 14241 | Author sequence
CTGCATTAATGAATCGGCCAACGCGCGGGGAGAGGCGGTTTGCGTATTGGGCGCTCTTCCGCTTCCTCGC
TCACTGACTCGCTGCGCTCGGTCGTTCGGCTGCGGCGAGCGGTATCAGCTCACTCAAAGGCGGTAATACG
GTTATCCACAGAATCAGGGGATAACGCAGGAAAGAACATGAATTAATTCTCATGTTTGACAGCTTATCAT
CGATTAGCTTTAATGCGGTAGTTTATCACAGTTAAATTGCTAACGCAGTCAGGCACCGTGTATGAAATCT
AACAATGCGCTCATCGTCATCCTCGGCACCGTCACCCTGGATGCTGTAGGCATAGGCTTGGTTATGCCGG
TACTGCCGGGCCTCTTGCGGGATATCGTCCATTCCGACAGCATCGCCAGTCACTATGGCGTGCTGCTAGC
GCTATATGCGTTGATGCAATTTCTATGCGCACCCGTTCTCGGAGCACTGTCCGACCGCTTTGGCCGCCGC
CCAGTCCTGCTCGCTTCGCTACTTGGAGCCACTATCGACTACGCGATCATGGCGACCACACCCGTCCTGT
GGATTCTCTACGCCGGACGCATCGTGGCCGGCATCACCGGCGCCACAGGTGCGGTTGCTGGCGCCTATAT
CGCCGACATCACCGATGGGGAAGATCGGGCTCGCCACTTCGGGCTCATGAGCGCTTGTTTCGGCGTGGGT
ATGGTGGCAGGCCCCGTGGCCGGGGGACTGTTGGGCGCCATCTCCTTACATGCACCATTCCTTGCGGCGG
CGGTGCTCAACGGCCTCAACCTACTACTGGGCTGCTTCCTAATGCAGGAGTCGCATAAGGGAGAGCGCCG
ACCCATGCCCTTGAGAGCCTTCAACCCAGTCAGCTCCTTCCGGTGGGCGCGGGGCATGACTATCGTCGCC
GCACTTATGACTGTCTTCTTTATCATGCAACTCGTAGGACAGGTGCCGGCAGCGCTCTGGGTCATTTTCG
GCGAGGACCGCTTTCGCTGGAGCGCGACGATGATCGGCCTGTCGCTTGCGGTATTCGGAATCTTGCACGC
CCTCGCTCAAGCCTTCGTCACTGGTCCCGCCACCAAACGTTTCGGCGAGAAGCAGGCCATTATCGCCGGC
ATGGCGGCCGACGCGCTGGGCTACGTCTTGCTGGCGTTCGCGACGCGAGGCTGGATGGCCTTCCCCATTA
TGATTCTTCTCGCTTCCGGCGGCATCGGGATGCCCGCGTTGCAGGCCATGCTGTCCAGGCAGGTAGATGA
CGACCATCAGGGACAGCTTCAAGGATCGCTCGCGGCTCTTACCAGCCTAACTTCGATCATTGGACCGCTG
ATCGTCACGGCGATTTATGCCGCCTCGGCGAGCACATGGAACGGGTTGGCATGGATTGTAGGCGCCGCCC
TATACCTTGTCTGCCTCCCCGCGTTGCGTCGCGGTGCATGGAGCCGGGCCACCTCGACCTGAATGGAAGC
CGGCGGCACCTCGCTAACGGATTCACCACTCCAAGAATTGGAGCCAATCAATTCTTGCGGAGAACTGTGA
ATGCGCAAACCAACCCTTGATCGGGGAAGAACAGTATGTCGAGCTATTTTTTGACTTACTGGGGATCAAG
CCTGATTGGGAGAAAATAAAATATCCCCTATAGTGAGTCGTATTACATGGTCATAGCTGTTTCCTGGCAG
CTCTGGCCCGTGTCTCAAAATCTCTGATGTTACATTGCACAAGATAAAAATATATCATCATGCCTCCTCT
AGAGGTCTCCTCGAAACGGTGCAGCGGCTGTTGCCGGTGCTGTGCCAGGACCATGGCCTGACCCCGGACC
AAGTGGTGGCTATCGCCAGCAACGGTGGCGGCAAGCAAGCGCTCGGAGACCCTCGAGCCACCCATGACCA
AAATCCCTTAACGTGAGTTACGCGTCGTTCCACTGAGCGTCAGACCCCGTAGAAAAGATCAAAGGATCTT
CTTGAGATCCTTTTTTTCTGCGCGTAATCTGCTGCTTGCAAACAAAAAAACCACCGCTACCAGCGGTGGT
TTGTTTGCCGGATCAAGAGCTACCAACTCTTTTTCCGAAGGTAACTGGCTTCAGCAGAGCGCAGATACCA
AATACTGTTCTTCTAGTGTAGCCGTAGTTAGGCCACCACTTCAAGAACTCTGTAGCACCGCCTACATACC
TCGCTCTGCTAATCCTGTTACCAGTGGCTGCTGCCAGTGGCGATAAGTCGTGTCTTACCGGGTTGGACTC
AAGACGATAGTTACCGGATAAGGCGCAGCGGTCGGGCTGAACGGGGGGTTCGTGCACACAGCCCAGCTTG
GAGCGAACGACCTACACCGAACTGAGATACCTACAGCGTGAGCTATGAGAAAGCGCCACGCTTCCCGAAG
GGAGAAAGGCGGACAGGTATCCGGTAAGCGGCAGGGTCGGAACAGGAGAGCGCACGAGGGAGCTTCCAGG
GGGAAACGCCTGGTATCTTTATAGTCCTGTCGGGTTTCGCCACCTCTGACTTGAGCGTCGATTTTTGTGA
TGCTCGTCAGGGGGGCGGAGCCTATGGAAAAACGCCAGCAACGCGGCCTTTTTACGGTTCCTGGCCTTTT
GCTGGCCTTTTGCTCACATGTTCTTTCCTGCGTTATCCCCTGATTCTGTGGATAACCGTATTACCGCCTT
TGAGTGAGCTGATACCGCTCGCCGCAGCCGAACGACCGAGCGCAGCGAGTCAGTGAGCGAGGAAGCGGAA
GAGCGCCCAATACGCAAACCGCCTCTCCCCGCGCGTTGGCCGATTCATTAATGCAGCTGGCACGACAGGT
TTCCCGACTGGAAAGCGGGCAGTGAGCGCAACGCAATTAATACGCGTACCGCTAGCCAGGAAGAGTTTGT
AGAAACGCAAAAAGGCCATCCGTCAGGATGGCCTTCTGCTTAGTTTGATGCCTGGCAGTTTATGGCGGGC
GTCCTGCCCGCCACCCTCCGGGCCGTTGCTTCACAACGTTCAAATCCGCTCCCGGCGGATTTGTCCTACT
CAGGAGAGCGTTCACCGACAAACAACAGATAAAACGAAAGGCCCAGTCTTCCGACTGAGCCTTTCGTTTT
ATTTGATGCCTGGCAGTTCCCTACTCTCGCGTT
