>Addgene plasmid #30993 | pNG9 | addgene partial sequence | sequence record 56771 | pTC14_F2 5'-caagcctgattgggagaaaa-3'
GTGAGTCGTATTACATGGTCATAGCTGTTTCCTGGCAGCTCTGGCCCGTGTCTCAAAATCTCTGATGTTA
CATTGCACAAGATAAAAATATATCATCATGCCTCCTCTAGAGGTCTCCTCGAAACGGTGCAGCGGCTGTT
GCCGGTGCTGTGCCAGGACCATGGCCTGACCCCGGACCAAGTGGTGGCTATCGCCAGCAACGGTGGCGGC
AAGCAAGCGCTCGGAGACCCTCGAGCCACCCATGACCAAAATCCCTTAACGTGAGTTACGCGTCGTTCCA
CTGAGCGTCAGACCCCGTAGAAAAGATCAAAGGATCTTCTTGAGATCCTTTTTTTCTGCGCGTAATCTGC
TGCTTGCAAACAAAAAAACCACCGCTACCAGCGGTGGTTTGTTTGCCGGATCAAGAGCTACCAACTCTTT
TTCCGAAGGTAACTGGCTTCAGCAGAGCGCAGATACCAAATACTGTTCTTCTAGTGTAGCCGTAGTTAGG
CCACCACTTCAAGAACTCTGTAGCACCGCCTACATACCTCGCTCTGCTAATCCTGTTACCAGTGGCTGCT
GCCAGTGGCGATAAGTCGTGTCTTACCGGGTTGGACTCAAGACGATAGTTACCGGATAAGGCGCAGCGGT
CGGGCTGAACGGGGGGTTCGTGCACACAGCCCAGCTTGGAGCGAACGACCTACACCGAACTGAGATACCT
ACAGCGTGAGCTATGAGAAAGCGCCACGCTTCCCGAAGGGAGAAAGGCGGACAGGTATCCGGTAAGCGGC
AGGGTCGGAACAGGAGAGCGCACGAGGGAGCTTCCAGGGGGAAACGCCTGGTATCTTTATAGTCCTGTCG
GGTTTCGCCACCTCTGACTTGAGCGTCGATTTTTGTGATGCTCGTCAGGGGGGCGGAGCCTATGGAAAAA
CGCCAGCAACGCGGCCTTTTTACGGTTCCTGGCCTTTTGCTGGC
